Addgene plasmid #169360: pAW8-aid-5Myc-spo5DSR-Turg1:kanMX6
Purpose: C-terminal aid-5Myc-spo5DSR degron cassette with kanMX6 marker for S. pombe
Depositing lab: Tony Carr. Depositing organization: University of Sussex.
Backbone
  Vector backbone: pUC19
  Vector type: Yeast Expression
Growth in bacteria
  Bacterial resistance: Ampicillin, 100 μg/mL
  Growth temperature: 37°C
  Growth strain: DH5alpha
  Copy number: High Copy
Gene/Insert
  Gene/Insert name: auxin-inducible degron (aid)
  Species: A. thaliana (mustard weed)
  Tag / fusion protein: 5XMyc (C terminal on insert)
  Cloning method: Gibson Cloning
Terms and licenses: Academic/Nonprofit Terms; Industry Terms: Not Available to Industry
How to cite: pAW8-aid-5Myc-spo5DSR-Turg1:kanMX6 was a gift from Tony Carr (Addgene plasmid # 169360 ; http://n2t.net/addgene:169360 ; RRID:Addgene_169360)
