[The description below was written by a language model from this plasmid's Addgene catalogue record and pLannotate feature annotations shown in this document.]
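Description:
pAW8-aid-5Myc-spo5DSR-Turg1:kanMX6 is a fission yeast tagging plasmid, catalogued as a yeast expression vector on a pUC19 backbone, that supplies a C-terminal degron cassette for Schizosaccharomyces pombe genes. In E. coli it is maintained at high copy through the ColE1/pUC origin and selected with ampicillin via the AmpR (β-lactamase) gene. Remnants of the lac promoter/operator and lacZα region from the backbone are also annotated. For S. pombe, the sequence carries the ars1 autonomously replicating sequence and the S. cerevisiae LEU2 gene with its own promoter, which allow episomal maintenance and leucine-prototrophy selection.

The payload begins with a loxP site, followed by the auxin-inducible degron derived from Arabidopsis thaliana IAA17 (annotated as mini-AID) and a block of Myc epitopes, which the feature table scores as a fragment of 13xMyc and the catalogue gives as 5xMyc. The AID promotes auxin-dependent degradation of the fused protein in cells expressing TIR1. According to the construct name, a spo5 DSR element and the urg1 terminator follow, but neither is annotated in the feature table and the record does not explain their roles. The kanMX marker lies downstream and provides a selectable marker in yeast for retention of the cassette.

On the opposite strand, a Cre recombinase coding sequence sits under a fragment of the thiamine-repressible nmt1 promoter. Together with the loxP site, this suggests Cre-mediated exchange of the cassette into a suitably lox-flanked genomic locus, although only one lox site is annotated and the record does not describe the integration scheme. The stated use is to build conditional depletion alleles that are also Myc-tagged for detection.
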