Features (pLannotate 1.2.2; 23 found; start..end, strand, type, name):
     65..98      +  protein_bind   loxP: Cre-mediated recombination occurs in the 8-bp core sequence (GCATACAT). Cre recombinase
    329..532     +  CDS            mini-AID: minimal degron from the auxin-responsive IAA17 protein of Arabidopsis thaliana (Kubota et al., 2013) acts as an auxin-inducible degron (AID) in the presence of TIR1
    835..1021    +  CDS            13xMyc (fragment): 13 tandem Myc epitope tags
   1780..3136    +  gene           kanMX: yeast selectable marker conferring kanamycin resistance (Wach et al., 1994)
   3227..3384    +  CDS            lacZα (fragment): LacZα fragment of β-galactosidase; lacZ fragment
   3390..3441    -  misc_feature   bom (fragment): basis of mobility region from pBR322
   4016..5008    -  CDS            Cre: site-specific recombinase Cre is a site-specific recombinase from bacteriophage P1. Recombination occurs at loxP sequences.
   5058..5096    -  CDS            Cre (fragment): site-specific recombinase Cre is a site-specific recombinase from bacteriophage P1. Recombination occurs at loxP sequences.
   5098..5704    -  promoter       nmt1 promoter (fragment): wild-type nmt1 promoter from Schizosaccharomyces pombe, conferring strong thiamine-repressible expression
   5722..6111    +  promoter       LEU2 promoter: S. cerevisiae LEU2
   6142..7233    +  CDS            LEU2: LEU3_YEAST - Experimental evidence at protein level: Swiss-Prot protein existence level 1. Catalyzes the oxidation of 3-carboxy-2-hydroxy-4- methylpentanoate (3-isopropylmalate) to 3-carboxy-4-methyl-2- oxopentanoate. The product decarboxylates to 4-methyl-2 oxopentanoate. From Saccharomyces cerevisiae (strain ATCC 204508 / S288c) (Baker's yeast).
   7596..7736    -  CDS            NFS1 (fragment): NFS1_YEAST - Also known as SPL1 From Saccharomyces cerevisiae (strain ATCC 204508 / S288c) (Baker's yeast).
   7842..7907    -  CDS            hus5 (fragment): UBC9_SCHPO - Also known as ubc9. Experimental evidence at protein level: Swiss-Prot protein existence level 1. Catalyzes the covalent attachment of ubiquitin-like protein SUMO/Smt3 to other proteins. Required for efficient recovery from DNA damage or S-phase arrest and normal mitosis. This may be as part of a checkpoint independent recovery process. From Schizosaccharomyces pombe (strain 972 / ATCC 24843) (Fission yeast).
   8068..8849    +  rep_origin     ars1: Schizosaccharomyces pombe autonomously replicating sequence ars1
   8928..8977    -  misc_feature   bom (fragment): basis of mobility region from pBR322
   9079..9114    -  CDS            rop (fragment): Rop protein, which maintains plasmids at low copy number; rop
   9209..9313    +  promoter       AmpR promoter: bla
   9314..10174   +  CDS            AmpR: β-lactamase; bla; confers resistance to ampicillin, carbenicillin, and related antibiotics
  10345..10933   +  rep_origin     ori: high-copy-number ColE1/pMB1/pBR322/pUC origin of replication
  11116..11208   +  CDS            lacI (fragment): lac repressor; lacI; The lac repressor binds to the lac operator to inhibit transcription in E. coli. This inhibition can be relieved by adding lactose or isopropyl-β-D-thiogalactopyranoside (IPTG).
  11221..11242   +  protein_bind   CAP binding site: CAP binding activates transcription in the presence of cAMP. E. coli catabolite activator protein
  11257..11287   +  promoter       lac promoter: promoter for the E. coli lac operon
  11291..11      +  protein_bind   lac operator (fragment) (across the origin): The lac repressor binds to the lac operator to inhibit transcription in E. coli. This inhibition can be relieved by adding lactose or isopropyl-β-D-thiogalactopyranoside (IPTG). lac repressor encoded by lacI
>Addgene plasmid #169360 | pAW8-aid-5Myc-spo5DSR-Turg1:kanMX6 | addgene full sequence | sequence record 332955 | Addgene NGS Result
GGATAACAATTTCACACAGGAAACAGCTATGACCATGATTACGCCAAGCTTGCATGGCGGCCGCATAACT
TCGTATAGCATACATTATACGAAGTTATGCATGCTCGGTGGGTCAGGTGGAAGTGGATCTGGTGCTATGA
TGGGCAGTGTCGAGCTGAATCTGAGGGAGACTGAGCTGTGTCTTGGTCTTCCCGGTGGAGATACAGTGGC
TCCGGTAACCGGAAACAAGAGAGGGTTCTCAGAGACGGTTGATCTGAAGCTAAATCTGAATAATGAGCCT
GCAAACAAGGAAGGATCTACGACTCATGACGTCGTGACTTTTGATTCCAAGGAGAAGAGTGCTTGTCCTA
AAGATCCAGCCAAACCTCCGGCCAAGGCACAAGTTGTGGGATGGCCACCGGTGAGATCATACCGGAAGAA
CGTGATGGTTTCCTGCCAAAAATCAAGCGGTGGCCCGGAGGCGGCGGCGTTCGTGAAGGTATCAATGGAC
GGAGCACCGTACTTGAGGAAAATCGATTTGAGGATGTATAAAAGCTACGATGAGCTTTCTAATGCTTTGT
CCAACATGTTCAGCTCTTTTACCATGGGCAAACATGGAGGAGAAGAAGGAATGATAGACTTCATGAATGA
GAGGAAATTGATGGATTTGGTGAATAGCTGGGACTATGTTCCCTCTTATGAAGACAAAGACGGTGATTGG
ATGCTCGTCGGCGACGTTCCTTGGCCAATGTTCGTCGATACATGCAAGCGTTTACGTCTCATGAAAGGAT
CGGATGCCATTGGTCTCGCTCCGAGGGCGATGGAGAAGTGCAAGAGCAGAGCTGGAGCAGGCGCCGGTGA
ACAAAAGTTGATTTCTGAAGAAGATTTGAACGGTGAACAAAAGCTAATCTCCGAGGAAGACTTGAACGGT
GAACAAAAATTAATCTCAGAAGAAGACTTGAACGGACTCGACGGTGAACAAAAGTTGATTTCTGAAGAAG
ATTTGAACGGTGAACAAAAGCTAATCTCCGAGGAAGACTTGTAAGGCGCGCCGCTAGCACTACGCCATAT
CATGCCCATCCCGCTACTTCTGCTGCTAATTAAATTTAAACATCTTTCCAGCATTTACTTGAACATCAAA
CTCTAATATCGAAATCTTTTCAAACACTTATCACATACTCAAACTTAAACCAACATAAAACCTGTTAGAC
AAAGCCCCGGGGCTTGCCCATCTGTTTTAGACGTCACAGAAGGACCATGTTTATTTTAAATTTCACATAC
ATGTGTTTAATTACCTTCATTGTATAAATTCTCGAAACTTTCTCCAATTCTTCGGTCAGATAAAAAATTT
CTCTAGTCACCGTCTTTTATAGAGCTTTTGTCAGATGTTTTTCTGGATGGAATCATTGTCCAGTTACTAT
GCTTTTTATTTATAAGTTTGAAAGTTTAGTTAACTTTTTGTTTTCTTTAATACATTTTTTAATCATGTCA
ACATTTGGGATTTGTAGAAGTAGTAAATTTTTTGTACATGTTGTAGAATTGGATAAGAACGAAAACAGCT
AGTATGTAAAAAAAACGAAAATCCCAAATTCCGTTGTTTGTTTGATATAGTAATATTTATAGCATTTTAG
TTTCTAAAGATTTTTGATAATCTTTTACATTTGCTTTCACATACATTCGCGCTACTACCATACATCATAT
CCCGCTTTCTTTAATTGCTTCCCCACAGACTCAACCAGCGGGGCCTTCTTCTCGAGATCTGTTTAGCTTG
CCTCGTCCCCGCCGGGTCACCCGGCCAGCGACATGGAGGCCCAGAATACCCTCCTTGACAGTCTTGACGT
GCGCAGCTCAGGGGCATGATGTGACTGTCGCCCGTACATTTAGCCCATACATCCCCATGTATAATCATTT
GCATCCATACATTTTGATGGCCGCACGGCGCGAAGCAAAAATTACGGCTCCTCGCTGCAGACCTGCGAGC
AGGGAAACGCTCCCCTCACAGACGCGTTGAATTGTCCCCACGCCGCGCCCCTGTAGAGAAATATAAAAGG
TTAGGATTTGCCACTGAGGTTCTTCTTTCATATACTTCCTTTTAAAATCTTGCTAGGATACAGTTCTCAC
ATCACATCCGAACATAAACAACCATGGGTAAGGAAAAGACTCACGTTTCGAGGCCGCGATTAAATTCCAA
CATGGATGCTGATTTATATGGGTATAAATGGGCTCGCGATAATGTCGGGCAATCAGGTGCGACAATCTAT
CGATTGTATGGGAAGCCCGATGCGCCAGAGTTGTTTCTGAAACATGGCAAAGGTAGCGTTGCCAATGATG
TTACAGATGAGATGGTCAGACTAAACTGGCTGACGGAATTTATGCCTCTTCCGACCATCAAGCATTTTAT
CCGTACTCCTGATGATGCATGGTTACTCACCACTGCGATCCCCGGCAAAACAGCATTCCAGGTATTAGAA
GAATATCCTGATTCAGGTGAAAATATTGTTGATGCGCTGGCAGTGTTCCTGCGCCGGTTGCATTCGATTC
CTGTTTGTAATTGTCCTTTTAACAGCGATCGCGTATTTCGTCTCGCTCAGGCGCAATCACGAATGAATAA
CGGTTTGGTTGATGCGAGTGATTTTGATGACGAGCGTAATGGCTGGCCTGTTGAACAAGTCTGGAAAGAA
ATGCATAAGCTTTTGCCATTCTCACCGGATTCAGTCGTCACTCATGGTGATTTCTCACTTGATAACCTTA
TTTTTGACGAGGGGAAATTAATAGGTTGTATTGATGTTGGACGAGTCGGAATCGCAGACCGATACCAGGA
TCTTGCCATCCTATGGAACTGCCTCGGTGAGTTTTCTCCTTCATTACAGAAACGGCTTTTTCAAAAATAT
GGTATTGATAATCCTGATATGAATAAATTGCAGTTTCATTTGATGCTCGATGAGTTTTTCTAATCAGTAC
TGACAATAAAAAGATTCTTGTTTTCAAGAACTTGTCATTTGTATAGTTTTTTTATATTGTAGTTGTTCTA
TTTTAATCAAATGTTAGCGTGATTTATATTTTTTTTCGCCTCGACATCATCTGCCCAGATGCGAAGTTAA
GTGCGCAGAAAGTAATATCATGCGTCAATCGTATGTGAATGCTGGTCGCTATACTGCTGTCGATTCGATA
CTAACGCCGCCATCCAGTCGACGAACTAGTATAACTTCGTATATGGTATTATATACGAAGTTATGCGGCC
GCGCGAATTCACTGGCCGTCGTTTTACAACGTCGTGACTGGGAAAACCCTGGCGTTACCCAACTTAATCG
CCTTGCAGCACATCCCCCTTTCGCCAGCTGGCGTAATAGCGAAGAGGCCCGCACCGATCGCCCTTCCCAA
CAGTTGCGCAGCCTGAATGGCGAATGGCGCCTGATGCGGTATTTTCTCCTTACGCATCTGTGCGGTATTT
CACACCGCATACCATCGTCCGGATCAATGAAGTAGATGAGTTTACTACCTGTATATACTTTTTTTTTTGT
CAAAGTCACTTTTATGGCATTTCCATGTTGAAGGATTAGCCACAGCACTAAATTTTCAGCGTATGATTGC
TTTTAAATATTTAATTTTCATCGTTTTTTAATTAATATTCAAAACGATTTAATGCCTTCTACATCTGAAG
TCAAGCTCATAGACTCGGGTTGGGTAGCTAAAACTACATCTAACACGAAGGGGTATAGCCTTCTTAAAGT
ATACTCATGTATAAACGTTTTGGGTTCATATTTTTGGGCCACGTGGTTTATAAAAATTCTTAACTACACC
ACTCGGTATCCCGCACCCGTCTACGTTTCTACGATTTCGAGCTAATATTGAGTAAAGTGATTAGCAAAAA
AAATAAAAGTACTCGTTGTCGGAGATCAAGAATTTTTCTATTATCTCATCTAAACCACTTTCTAAAAGCG
AAAAACAAAATCGTAATATGCAGCTTGAATGGGCTTCCATAGTTTGAAAGAAAAACCCTAGCAGTACTGG
CAAGGGAGACATTCCTTTTACCTGGCTAATCGCCATCTTCCAGCAGGCGCACCATTGCCCCTGTTTCACT
ATCCAGGTTACGGATATAGTTCATGACAATATTTACATTGGTCCAGCCACCAGCTTGCATGATCTCCGGT
ATTGAAACTCCAGCGCGGGCCATATCTCGCGCGGCTCCGACACGGGCACTGTGTCCAGACCAGGCCAGGT
ATCTCTGACCAGAGTCATCCTTAGCGCCGTAAATCAATCGATGAGTTGCTTCAAAAATCCCTTCCAGGGC
GCGAGTTGATAGCTGGCTGGTGGCAGATGGCGCGGCAACACCATTTTTTCTGACCCGGCAAAACAGGTAG
TTATTCGGATCATCAGCTACACCAGAGACGGAAATCCATCGCTCGACCAGTTTAGTTACCCCCAGGCTAA
GTGCCTTCTCTACACCTGCGGTGCTAACCAGCGTTTTCGTTCTGCCAATATGGATTAACATTCTCCCACC
GTCAGTACGTGAGATATCTTTAACCCTGATCCTGGCAATTTCGGCTATACGTAACAGGGTGTTATAAGCA
ATCCCCAGAAATGCCAGATTACGTATATCCTGGCAGCGATCGCTATTTTCCATGAGTGAACGAACCTGGT
CGAAATCAGTGCGTTCGAACGCTAGAGCCTGTTTTGCACGTTCACCGGCATCAACGTTTTCTTTTCGGAT
CCGCCGCATAACCAGTGAAACAGCATTGCTGTCACTTGGTCGTGGCAGCCCGGACCGACGATGAAGCATG
TTTAGCTGGCCCAAATGTTGCTGGATAGTTTTTACTGCCAGACCGCGCGCCTGAAGATATAGAAGATAAT
CGCGAACATCTTCAGGTTCTGCGGGAAACCATTTCCGGTTATTCAACTTGCACCATGCCGCCCACGACCG
GCAAACGGACAGAAGCATTTTCCAGGTATGCTCAGAAAACGCCTGGCGATCCCTGAACATGTCCATCAGG
TTCTTGCGAACCTCATCACTCGTTGCATCGACCGGTAACTTTTAGATTAACATTTGTTTAAATATGAAAT
TAGGCAATGTAACATACTGCAGGCAAATTTTGGTGTACGGTAAGTAAATTGGACATATGATTTAACAAAG
CGACTATAAGTCAGAAAGTGAGAATGAGATTGAAATAATTAATTCAACTTATTCAATTGATGATATGCCA
GGATTCCTCTTCCTTTATCTTCAATGTTTCGATTAACAGGTCCATTATCCGGTTTTTAGTTTCGCTGCAC
ATTGCCGAATGACAATCGGATTCCTTTAAGCTTTGCTTTTGCCCTGTTTTCTCTCCCCAGTAATCGTTGG
GTGACTGAACCATCCAGTAGCCGAGAGTTACGTTTTTCCTGATTTAATAAATATCCATATCTATTTGTCT
CGTGGTGTTTTACAGCAACTAACCGAAATTACTATTTTGCATCATCCAACCATAAAGAGACAACAATAAT
TCTAGAAAACATATAACAAGTGTTTTTTTCTATTTACGTCTCATACGCAAAGTCCACTTTACCATGTTTT
GGAAACTTGTACCCAACCATTCATTTTTCGATTTTGTAATGAGGCTCTTTTCTTCTAACAATCATTGAGG
TCATTATCATGTGTCCTCACCTATTGTTTAAATTGAGGCTTGCGCTATTCCCAAAATTGTGGGTATTATT
TTCATATATCAGTATCTGCAATTTCGGTTCAACTCCGGAAGCTCGGTACCCAACTGTGGGAATACTCAGG
TATCGTAAGATGCAAGAGTTCGAATCTCTTAGCAACCATTATTTTTTTTCTCTCAACATAACGAGAACAC
ACAGGGGCGCTATCGCACAGAATCAAATTCGATGACTGGAAATTTTTTGTTAATTTCAGAGGTCGCCTGA
CGCATATACCTTTTTCAACTGAAAAATTGGGAGAAAAAGGAAAGGTGAGAGCGCCGGAACCGGCTTTTCA
TATAGAATAGAGAAGCGTTCATGACTAAATGCTTGCATCACAATACTTGAAGTTGACAATATTATTTAAG
GACCTATTGTTTTTTCCAATAGGTGGTTAGCAATCGTCTTACTTTCTAACTTTTCTTACCTTTTACATTT
CAGCAATATATATATATATATATATATATATTTCAAGGATATACCATTGTAATGTCTGCCCCTAAGAAGA
TCGTCGTTTTGCCAGGTGACCACGTTGGTCAAGAAATCACAGCCGAAGCCATTAAGGTTCTTAAAGCTAT
TTCTGATGTTCGTTCCAATGTCAAGTTCGATTTCGAAAATCATTTAATTGGTGGTGCTGCTATCGATGCT
ACAGGTGTTCCACTTCCAGATGAGGCGCTGGAAGCCTCCAAGAAGGCTGATGCCGTTTTGTTAGGTGCTG
TGGGTGGTCCTAAATGGGGTACCGGTAGTGTTAGACCTGAACAAGGTTTACTAAAAATCCGTAAAGAACT
TCAATTGTACGCCAACTTAAGACCATGTAACTTTGCATCCGACTCTCTTTTAGACTTATCTCCAATCAAG
CCACAATTTGCTAAAGGTACTGACTTCGTTGTTGTTAGAGAATTAGTGGGAGGTATTTACTTTGGTAAGA
GAAAGGAAGACGATGGTGATGGTGTCGCTTGGGATAGTGAACAATACACCGTTCCAGAAGTGCAAAGAAT
CACAAGAATGGCCGCTTTCATGGCCCTACAACATGAGCCACCATTGCCTATTTGGTCCTTGGATAAAGCT
AATGTTTTGGCCTCTTCAAGATTATGGAGAAAAACTGTGGAGGAAACCATCAAGAACGAATTTCCTACAT
TGAAAGTTCAACATCAATTGATTGATTCTGCCGCCATGATCCTAGTTAAGAACCCAACCCACCTAAATGG
TATTATAATCACCAGCAACATGTTTGGTGATATCATCTCCGATGAAGCCTCCGTTATCCCAGGCTCCTTG
GGTTTGTTGCCATCTGCGTCCTTGGCCTCTTTGCCAGACAAGAACACCGCATTTGGTTTGTACGAACCAT
GCCATGGTTCCGCTCCAGATTTGCCAAAGAATAAGGTCAACCCTATCGCCACTATCTTGTCTGCTGCAAT
GATGTTGAAATTGTCATTGAACTTGCCTGAAGAAGGTAAAGCCATTGAAGATGCAGTTAAAAAGGTTTTG
GATGCAGGTATCAGAACTGGTGATTTAGGTGGTTCCAACAGTACCACCGAAGTCGGTGATGCTGTCGCCG
AAGAAGTTAAGAAAATCCTTGCTTAAAAAGATTCTCTTTTTTTGTGATATTTGTACATAAACTTTATAAA
TGAAATTCATAATAGAAACGACACGAAATTACAAAATGGAATATGTTCATAGGGTAGACGAAACTATATA
CGCAATCTACATACATTTATCAAGAAGGAGAAAAAGGAGGATGTAAAGGAATACAGGTAAGCAAATTGAT
ACTAATGGCTCAACGTGATAAGGAAAAAGAATTGCACTTTAACATTAATATTGACAAGGAGGAGGGCATC
ACACAAAAAGTTAGGTGTAACAGAAAATCATGAAACTATGATTTCTAATTTATATATTGGAGGATTTTCT
CTAAAAAAAAAAATACAACAAATAAAAAACACTCAATGACCTGACCATTTGATGGAGTTTAAGTCAATAC
CTTCTTGAACCATTTCCCATAATGGTGAAAGTTCCCTCAAGAATTTTACTCTGTCAGAAACGGCCTTAAC
GACGTAGTCGATCCGGACGATGGCCAACCTTCCAATTCATTAAATCGAGTCCTCCATCAGATGATTTACA
AGGTTTTGCATAGAATCCCTAAGTAAGAGAAGTTGTTAGTGATTTCTTCAAGTTTACTAAAATTTACATA
CAAATGGATGATCTCTTCTCCATTGTTTCCTTTCTTCTTGCAAACGCGTTTTACAAAGAGATGACATGCT
ATTTTCTGATTATTTTTTTCTATAGTTTTCTATTTTGTACGTCCTTGGGAGTCCGAAATGTAAAATCGGG
GTATGGTTAGTAGCGGCAGCGTTCATTATGGTATATAAAAGATAAAAAGTAGGGGCAAGCGAGACAGAAT
GGGATACAAGGGCATCGTCTATAATTATAGCTAAAAATTGTATTTTAATTTGTATTTTTTGTAATTTTAT
TTCTCATTGTTTTACTTAAAATGAATGCGAATTAGAGAAAACTTCAACGAAATGTCAAAATAAGCTCAGC
AAAATATACAATTTTAGGGAAAGCGATCAGCAACTTATTCTCCGTTGTAGATTCTTTTTCTTCATAAATT
CCAACAATGTAACTGCCAATTGATTTTTCTCTAGATGCTAATAAATTGAAACTAATGAATATAATAACAC
AGGTTTTGATAAATTGTAAACTCTTACTCAAAAAAAGAATGTTAAAACTAATTTAACCTTTTTATAAAGG
CTCATGGCGTTAAAGAGGATAGTAAAAATTCTACAATTTTTTAATTTAATGTCACAATTGTCTTGCGAAT
ATAATTCTATTAATTTTCGCTAACTGCTGTTTTAGTACTATTACTTTCAATATGCCTTATATGCAACTTT
AATTCATGAAGAATGCAATATTTTTGCAATCTTTCTTGTACTGAGCGCTTTTTATCATTTAGTACTCATT
ATTTAATTTTTCAGTAAAGGGCAATAAATAAATTTGTAGAAGATGCAATGTAATCTCCTCTATCCTTTTG
CTCATATGTTTATGAGTATACCTAGTCTAGAAAGGCTTGTATTTAAAATATTATTCAATAAAAATTCACA
ATTTTTACGACATGTGCTACCATTCACTTAACTTCCTGATTATAAAATTGGTTCGTTTATACTAATTACT
TAAGTACCTTTAACTAAACAAAATGCCTATATATATATTAATTTACAATGAGTGTCAGATAAGTCACTAT
GTCCGAGTGGTTAAGGAGTTAGACTCGCCATCGATGGTATGGTGCACTCTCAGTACAATCTGCTCTGATG
CCGCATAGTTAAGCCAGCCCCGACACCCGCCAACACCCGCTGACGCGCCCTGACGGGCTTGTCTGCTCCC
GGCATCCGCTTACAGACAAGCTGTGACCGTCTCCGGGAGCTGCATGTGTCAGAGGTTTTCACCGTCATCA
CCGAAACGCGCGAGACGAAAGGGCCTCGTGATACGCCTATTTTTATAGGTTAATGTCATGATAATAATGG
TTTCTTAGACGTCAGGTGGCACTTTTCGGGGAAATGTGCGCGGAACCCCTATTTGTTTATTTTTCTAAAT
ACATTCAAATATGTATCCGCTCATGAGACAATAACCCTGATAAATGCTTCAATAATATTGAAAAAGGAAG
AGTATGAGTATTCAACATTTCCGTGTCGCCCTTATTCCCTTTTTTGCGGCATTTTGCCTTCCTGTTTTTG
CTCACCCAGAAACGCTGGTGAAAGTAAAAGATGCTGAAGATCAGTTGGGTGCACGAGTGGGTTACATCGA
ACTGGATCTCAACAGCGGTAAGATCCTTGAGAGTTTTCGCCCCGAAGAACGTTTTCCAATGATGAGCACT
TTTAAAGTTCTGCTATGTGGCGCGGTATTATCCCGTATTGACGCCGGGCAAGAGCAACTCGGTCGCCGCA
TACACTATTCTCAGAATGACTTGGTTGAGTACTCACCAGTCACAGAAAAGCATCTTACGGATGGCATGAC
AGTAAGAGAATTATGCAGTGCTGCCATAACCATGAGTGATAACACTGCGGCCAACTTACTTCTGACAACG
ATCGGAGGACCGAAGGAGCTAACCGCTTTTTTGCACAACATGGGGGATCATGTAACTCGCCTTGATCGTT
GGGAACCGGAGCTGAATGAAGCCATACCAAACGACGAGCGTGACACCACGATGCCTGTAGCAATGGCAAC
AACGTTGCGCAAACTATTAACTGGCGAACTACTTACTCTAGCTTCCCGGCAACAATTAATAGACTGGATG
GAGGCGGATAAAGTTGCAGGACCACTTCTGCGCTCGGCCCTTCCGGCTGGCTGGTTTATTGCTGATAAAT
CTGGAGCCGGTGAGCGTGGGTCTCGCGGTATCATTGCAGCACTGGGGCCAGATGGTAAGCCCTCCCGTAT
CGTAGTTATCTACACGACGGGGAGTCAGGCAACTATGGATGAACGAAATAGACAGATCGCTGAGATAGGT
GCCTCACTGATTAAGCATTGGTAACTGTCAGACCAAGTTTACTCATATATACTTTAGATTGATTTAAAAC
TTCATTTTTAATTTAAAAGGATCTAGGTGAAGATCCTTTTTGATAATCTCATGACCAAAATCCCTTAACG
TGAGTTTTCGTTCCACTGAGCGTCAGACCCCGTAGAAAAGATCAAAGGATCTTCTTGAGATCCTTTTTTT
CTGCGCGTAATCTGCTGCTTGCAAACAAAAAAACCACCGCTACCAGCGGTGGTTTGTTTGCCGGATCAAG
AGCTACCAACTCTTTTTCCGAAGGTAACTGGCTTCAGCAGAGCGCAGATACCAAATACTGTTCTTCTAGT
GTAGCCGTAGTTAGGCCACCACTTCAAGAACTCTGTAGCACCGCCTACATACCTCGCTCTGCTAATCCTG
TTACCAGTGGCTGCTGCCAGTGGCGATAAGTCGTGTCTTACCGGGTTGGACTCAAGACGATAGTTACCGG
ATAAGGCGCAGCGGTCGGGCTGAACGGGGGGTTCGTGCACACAGCCCAGCTTGGAGCGAACGACCTACAC
CGAACTGAGATACCTACAGCGTGAGCTATGAGAAAGCGCCACGCTTCCCGAAGGGAGAAAGGCGGACAGG
TATCCGGTAAGCGGCAGGGTCGGAACAGGAGAGCGCACGAGGGAGCTTCCAGGGGGAAACGCCTGGTATC
TTTATAGTCCTGTCGGGTTTCGCCACCTCTGACTTGAGCGTCGATTTTTGTGATGCTCGTCAGGGGGGCG
GAGCCTATGGAAAAACGCCAGCAACGCGGCCTTTTTACGGTTCCTGGCCTTTTGCTGGCCTTTTGCTCAC
ATGTTCTTTCCTGCGTTATCCCCTGATTCTGTGGATAACCGTATTACCGCCTTTGAGTGAGCTGATACCG
CTCGCCGCAGCCGAACGACCGAGCGCAGCGAGTCAGTGAGCGAGGAAGCGGAAGAGCGCCCAATACGCAA
ACCGCCTCTCCCCGCGCGTTGGCCGATTCATTAATGCAGCTGGCACGACAGGTTTCCCGACTGGAAAGCG
GGCAGTGAGCGCAACGCAATTAATGTGAGTTAGCTCACTCATTAGGCACCCCAGGCTTTACACTTTATGC
TTCCGGCTCGTATGTTGTGTGGAATTGTGAGC
